>Addgene plasmid #132041 | pDONR221_SLC25A37 | addgene full sequence | sequence record 261795 | Addgene NGS Result
CTTTCCTGCGTTATCCCCTGATTCTGTGGATAACCGTATTACCGCCTTTGAGTGAGCTGATACCGCTCGC
CGCAGCCGAACGACCGAGCGCAGCGAGTCAGTGAGCGAGGAAGCGGAAGAGCGCCCAATACGCAAACCGC
CTCTCCCCGCGCGTTGGCCGATTCATTAATGCAGCTGGCACGACAGGTTTCCCGACTGGAAAGCGGGCAG
TGAGCGCAACGCAATTAATACGCGTACCGCTAGCCAGGAAGAGTTTGTAGAAACGCAAAAAGGCCATCCG
TCAGGATGGCCTTCTGCTTAGTTTGATGCCTGGCAGTTTATGGCGGGCGTCCTGCCCGCCACCCTCCGGG
CCGTTGCTTCACAACGTTCAAATCCGCTCCCGGCGGATTTGTCCTACTCAGGAGAGCGTTCACCGACAAA
CAACAGATAAAACGAAAGGCCCAGTCTTCCGACTGAGCCTTTCGTTTTATTTGATGCCTGGCAGTTCCCT
ACTCTCGCGTTAACGCTAGCATGGATGTTTTCCCAGTCACGACGTTGTAAAACGACGGCCAGTCTTAAGC
TCGGGCCCCAAATAATGATTTTATTTTGACTGATAGTGACCTGTTCGTTGCAACACATTGATGAGCAATG
CTTTTTTATAATGCCAACTTTGTACAAAAAAGCAGGCTCCACCATGGAGCTGCGGAGCGGATCCGTGGGA
TCCCAGGCAGTGGCACGGAGAATGGACGGCGATTCTAGAGACGGAGGAGGAGGCAAGGATGCAACCGGAT
CCGAGGACTACGAGAACCTGCCCACATCTGCCAGCGTGTCCACCCACATGACAGCAGGAGCAATGGCAGG
AATCCTGGAGCACAGCGTGATGTATCCTGTGGATTCCGTGAAGACCAGGATGCAGTCTCTGAGCCCCGAC
CCTAAGGCCCAGTACACCAGCATCTATGGCGCCCTGAAGAAGATCATGCGCACAGAGGGCTTTTGGAGGC
CTCTGCGCGGCGTGAATGTGATGATCATGGGAGCAGGACCAGCACACGCCATGTACTTTGCCTGCTATGA
GAACATGAAGAGGACCCTGAATGACGTGTTCCACCACCAGGGCAACTCTCACCTGGCCAATGGCATCGCC
GGCAGCATGGCCACACTGCTGCACGACGCCGTGATGAACCCAGCAGAGGTGGTGAAGCAGCGGCTGCAGA
TGTACAATTCCCAGCACAGAAGCGCCATCTCCTGTATCCGGACCGTGTGGAGAACAGAGGGCCTGGGCGC
CTTCTACCGGAGCTATACCACACAGCTGACCATGAACATCCCTTTCCAGTCCATCCACTTTATCACATAC
GAGTTCCTGCAGGAGCAGGTGAACCCACACAGAACCTATAATCCCCAGTCTCACATCATCAGCGGAGGAC
TGGCAGGCGCCCTGGCAGCAGCCGCCACCACACCACTGGACGTGTGCAAGACCCTGCTGAACACACAGGA
GAATGTGGCCCTGTCTCTGGCCAACATCTCCGGCAGGCTGTCTGGCATGGCCAACGCCTTTCGCACAGTG
TACCAGCTGAATGGCCTGGCCGGCTATTTCAAGGGCATCCAGGCCAGAGTGATCTACCAGATGCCAAGCA
CCGCCATCTCCTGGAGCGTGTACGAGTTCTTTAAGTATTTTCTGACAAAGAGGCAGCTGGAGAATCGCGC
CCCCTATGACCCAGCTTTCTTGTACAAAGTTGGCATTATAAGAAAGCATTGCTTATCAATTTGTTGCAAC
GAACAGGTCACTATCAGTCAAAATAAAATCATTATTTGCCATCCAGCTGATATCCCCTATAGTGAGTCGT
ATTACATGGTCATAGCTGTTTCCTGGCAGCTCTGGCCCGTGTCTCAAAATCTCTGATGTTACATTGCACA
AGATAAAAATATATCATCATGAACAATAAAACTGTCTGCTTACATAAACAGTAATACAAGGGGTGTTATG
AGCCATATTCAACGGGAAACGTCGAGGCCGCGATTAAATTCCAACATGGATGCTGATTTATATGGGTATA
AATGGGCTCGCGATAATGTCGGGCAATCAGGTGCGACAATCTATCGCTTGTATGGGAAGCCCGATGCGCC
AGAGTTGTTTCTGAAACATGGCAAAGGTAGCGTTGCCAATGATGTTACAGATGAGATGGTCAGACTAAAC
TGGCTGACGGAATTTATGCCTCTTCCGACCATCAAGCATTTTATCCGTACTCCTGATGATGCATGGTTAC
TCACCACTGCGATCCCCGGAAAAACAGCATTCCAGGTATTAGAAGAATATCCTGATTCAGGTGAAAATAT
TGTTGATGCGCTGGCAGTGTTCCTGCGCCGGTTGCATTCGATTCCTGTTTGTAATTGTCCTTTTAACAGC
GATCGCGTATTTCGTCTCGCTCAGGCGCAATCACGAATGAATAACGGTTTGGTTGATGCGAGTGATTTTG
ATGACGAGCGTAATGGCTGGCCTGTTGAACAAGTCTGGAAAGAAATGCATAAACTTTTGCCATTCTCACC
GGATTCAGTCGTCACTCATGGTGATTTCTCACTTGATAACCTTATTTTTGACGAGGGGAAATTAATAGGT
TGTATTGATGTTGGACGAGTCGGAATCGCAGACCGATACCAGGATCTTGCCATCCTATGGAACTGCCTCG
GTGAGTTTTCTCCTTCATTACAGAAACGGCTTTTTCAAAAATATGGTATTGATAATCCTGATATGAATAA
ATTGCAGTTTCATTTGATGCTCGATGAGTTTTTCTAATCAGAATTGGTTAATTGGTTGTAACACTGGCAG
AGCATTACGCTGACTTGACGGGACGGCGCAAGCTCATGACCAAAATCCCTTAACGTGAGTTACGCGTCGT
TCCACTGAGCGTCAGACCCCGTAGAAAAGATCAAAGGATCTTCTTGAGATCCTTTTTTTCTGCGCGTAAT
CTGCTGCTTGCAAACAAAAAAACCACCGCTACCAGCGGTGGTTTGTTTGCCGGATCAAGAGCTACCAACT
CTTTTTCCGAAGGTAACTGGCTTCAGCAGAGCGCAGATACCAAATACTGTTCTTCTAGTGTAGCCGTAGT
TAGGCCACCACTTCAAGAACTCTGTAGCACCGCCTACATACCTCGCTCTGCTAATCCTGTTACCAGTGGC
TGCTGCCAGTGGCGATAAGTCGTGTCTTACCGGGTTGGACTCAAGACGATAGTTACCGGATAAGGCGCAG
CGGTCGGGCTGAACGGGGGGTTCGTGCACACAGCCCAGCTTGGAGCGAACGACCTACACCGAACTGAGAT
ACCTACAGCGTGAGCTATGAGAAAGCGCCACGCTTCCCGAAGGGAGAAAGGCGGACAGGTATCCGGTAAG
CGGCAGGGTCGGAACAGGAGAGCGCACGAGGGAGCTTCCAGGGGGAAACGCCTGGTATCTTTATAGTCCT
GTCGGGTTTCGCCACCTCTGACTTGAGCGTCGATTTTTGTGATGCTCGTCAGGGGGGCGGAGCCTATGGA
AAAACGCCAGCAACGCGGCCTTTTTACGGTTCCTGGCCTTTTGCTGGCCTTTTGCTCACATGTT
Features (pLannotate 1.2.2; 10 found; start..end, strand, type, name):
    121..213     +  CDS            lacI (fragment): lac repressor; lacI; The lac repressor binds to the lac operator to inhibit transcription in E. coli. This inhibition can be relieved by adding lactose or isopropyl-β-D-thiogalactopyranoside (IPTG).
    268..295     -  terminator     rrnB T2 terminator: transcription terminator T2 from the E. coli rrnB gene
    427..470     +  terminator     rrnB T1 terminator: Escherichia coli rrnB; transcription terminator T1 from the E. coli rrnB gene
    517..553     -  CDS            lacZα (fragment): LacZα fragment of β-galactosidase; lacZ fragment
    569..668     +  protein_bind   attL1: mutant version of attL; recombination site for the Gateway® LR reaction LR Clonase™
    674..1687    +  CDS            SLC25A37: MFRN1_HUMAN - Also known as MFRN, MSCP. Experimental evidence at protein level: Swiss-Prot protein existence level 1. Mitochondrial iron transporter that specifically mediates iron uptake in developing erythroid cells, thereby playing an essential role in heme biosynthesis. The iron delivered into the mitochondria, presumably as Fe(2+), is then probably delivered to ferrochelatase to catalyze Fe(2+) incorporation into protoprophyrin IX to make heme (By similarity). From Homo sapiens (Human).
   1689..1788    -  protein_bind   attL2: mutant version of attL; recombination site for the Gateway® LR reaction LR Clonase™
   1806..1824    -  promoter       T7 promoter: promoter for bacteriophage T7 RNA polymerase
   1958..2767    +  CDS            KanR: aminoglycoside phosphotransferase; aph(3')-Ia; confers resistance to kanamycin in bacteria or G418 (Geneticin®) in eukaryotes
   2914..3502    +  rep_origin     ori: high-copy-number ColE1/pMB1/pBR322/pUC origin of replication
