[The description below was written by a language model from this plasmid's Addgene catalogue record and pLannotate feature annotations shown in this document.]
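Description:
pDONR221_SLC25A37 is a Gateway entry clone built on the pDONR221 backbone, carrying a codon-optimized open reading frame for human SLC25A37 (also known as mitoferrin-1, MFRN1 or MSCP). The sequenced plasmid is about 3.6 kb, consistent with a 1,014 bp insert in a roughly 2.55 kb backbone. It is propagated in E. coli from a high-copy ColE1/pUC-type origin and selected with kanamycin through the aph(3')-Ia KanR gene. Although the catalogue lists the vector type as mammalian expression, the feature table shows no eukaryotic promoter or polyadenylation signal, so the plasmid serves as a shuttle for the ORF and not as an expression construct in its own right.

The SLC25A37 coding sequence sits between attL1 and attL2. These are the recombination sites used in the Gateway LR reaction, which transfers the ORF directionally into any attR-containing destination vector that supplies the desired promoter, tags or viral delivery elements. Upstream of the cassette, the rrnB T1 and T2 terminators shield the insert from read-through transcription originating in the backbone. A T7 promoter lies just beyond attL2, oriented back towards the insert. The short lacI and lacZα fragments annotated near the terminators appear to be backbone remnants with no evident function. M13 forward and reverse priming sites flank the cassette for sequence verification.

The encoded protein is a mitochondrial carrier that imports iron into mitochondria, notably in developing erythroid cells, where it supports heme biosynthesis. The plasmid belongs to a large consortium collection of solute carrier (SLC) transporter clones and is intended for subcloning into custom expression vectors to study the transporter.
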