Addgene plasmid #132041: pDONR221_SLC25A37
Purpose: Gateway entry clone with codon-optimized ORF sequence for subcloning into custom expression vectors
Depositing lab: RESOLUTE Consortium & Giulio Superti-Furga. Depositing organization: CeMM Research Center for Molecular Medicine. Publication: The RESOLUTE consortium: unlocking SLC transporters for drug discovery. Superti-Furga G, Lackner D, Wiedmer T, Ingles-Prieto A, Barbosa B, Girardi E, Goldmann U, Gurtl B, Klavins K, Klimek C, Lindinger S, Lineiro-Retes E, Muller AC, Onstein S, Redinger G, Reil D, Sedlyarov V, Wolf G, Crawford M, Everley R, ... Steppan CM. Nat Rev Drug Discov. 2020 Jul;19(7):429-430. doi: 10.1038/d41573-020-00056-6. PubMed 32265506.
Backbone
  Vector backbone: pDONR221
  Backbone manufacturer: Thermo Fisher Scientific
  Backbone size w/o insert (bp): 2550
  Vector type: Mammalian Expression
Growth in bacteria
  Bacterial resistance: Kanamycin, 50 μg/mL
  Growth temperature: 37°C
  Growth strain: Stbl3
  Copy number: High Copy
Gene/Insert
  Gene/Insert name: SLC25A37 (alt name: MSCP, MFRN, MFRN1, HT015)
  Species: H. sapiens (human)
  Insert size (bp): 1014
  Entrez Gene: SLC25A37 (a.k.a. MSC, MFRN, MSCP, HT015, MFRN1, PRO1278, PRO1584, PRO2217)
  Cloning method: Gateway Cloning
  Sequencing primers: 5′ M13-fwd; 3′ M13-rev
Terms and licenses: Academic/Nonprofit Terms; Industry Terms
Depositor comments: For more information on the full Resolute plasmid collection, please see www.addgene.org/depositor-collections/re-solute/. Please provide your feedback on this plasmid to the RESOLUTE consortium by filling out their RESOLUTE repository feedback form: https://forms.office.com/Pages/ResponsePage.aspx?id=0e05yklzmkS7rjFGQL4N7z4feCLQvEJAmVcOCM_u885UN1JJRko0Ukg4TVQwNTZLOUxPQVJWT1NHUCQlQCN0PWcu
How to cite: pDONR221_SLC25A37 was a gift from RESOLUTE Consortium & Giulio Superti-Furga (Addgene plasmid # 132041 ; http://n2t.net/addgene:132041 ; RRID:Addgene_132041)
