>Addgene plasmid #132041 | pDONR221_SLC25A37 | depositor partial sequence | sequence record 253482 | Codon-optimized ORF of SLC25A37
ATGGAGCTGCGGAGCGGATCCGTGGGATCCCAGGCAGTGGCACGGAGAATGGACGGCGATTCTAGAGACG
GAGGAGGAGGCAAGGATGCAACCGGATCCGAGGACTACGAGAACCTGCCCACATCTGCCAGCGTGTCCAC
CCACATGACAGCAGGAGCAATGGCAGGAATCCTGGAGCACAGCGTGATGTATCCTGTGGATTCCGTGAAG
ACCAGGATGCAGTCTCTGAGCCCCGACCCTAAGGCCCAGTACACCAGCATCTATGGCGCCCTGAAGAAGA
TCATGCGCACAGAGGGCTTTTGGAGGCCTCTGCGCGGCGTGAATGTGATGATCATGGGAGCAGGACCAGC
ACACGCCATGTACTTTGCCTGCTATGAGAACATGAAGAGGACCCTGAATGACGTGTTCCACCACCAGGGC
AACTCTCACCTGGCCAATGGCATCGCCGGCAGCATGGCCACACTGCTGCACGACGCCGTGATGAACCCAG
CAGAGGTGGTGAAGCAGCGGCTGCAGATGTACAATTCCCAGCACAGAAGCGCCATCTCCTGTATCCGGAC
CGTGTGGAGAACAGAGGGCCTGGGCGCCTTCTACCGGAGCTATACCACACAGCTGACCATGAACATCCCT
TTCCAGTCCATCCACTTTATCACATACGAGTTCCTGCAGGAGCAGGTGAACCCACACAGAACCTATAATC
CCCAGTCTCACATCATCAGCGGAGGACTGGCAGGCGCCCTGGCAGCAGCCGCCACCACACCACTGGACGT
GTGCAAGACCCTGCTGAACACACAGGAGAATGTGGCCCTGTCTCTGGCCAACATCTCCGGCAGGCTGTCT
GGCATGGCCAACGCCTTTCGCACAGTGTACCAGCTGAATGGCCTGGCCGGCTATTTCAAGGGCATCCAGG
CCAGAGTGATCTACCAGATGCCAAGCACCGCCATCTCCTGGAGCGTGTACGAGTTCTTTAAGTATTTTCT
GACAAAGAGGCAGCTGGAGAATCGCGCCCCCTAT
